>Addgene plasmid #65626 | pEX-A-U6-gRNA | depositor full sequence | sequence record 111450 | pEX-A-U6-gRNA sequence 2937 bps
TGTACAAAAAAGCAGGCTTTAAAGGAACCAATTCAGTCGACTGGATCCGGTACCAAGGTCGGGCAGGAAG
AGGGCCTATTTCCCATGATTCCTTCATATTTGCATATACGATACAAGGCTGTTAGAGAGATAATTAGAAT
TAATTTGACTGTAAACACAAAGATATTAGTACAAAATACGTGACGTAGAAAGTAATAATTTCTTGGGTAG
TTTGCAGTTTTAAAATTATGTTTTAAAATGGACTATCATATGCTTACCGTAACTTGAAAGTATTTCGATT
TCTTGGCTTTATATATCTTGTGGAAAGGACGAAACACCGGATCGGATCTCCTCGATGCGATGCATGCGAG
ATGCGAGGAGTAGCTGACCCGTTTTAGAGCTAGAAATAGCAAGTTAAAATAAGGCTAGTCCGTTATCAAC
TTGAAAAAGTGGCACCGAGTCGGTGCTTTTTTTCTAGACCCAGCTTTCTTGTACAAAGTTGGCATTAACC
TGCGGCCGCAAGCTTGGATCCGAATTCCTGTGTGAAATTGTTATCCGCTCACAATTCCACACAACATACG
AGCCGGAAGCATAAAGTGTAAAGCCTGGGGTGCCTAATGAGTGAGCTAACTCACATTAATTGCGTTGCGC
TCACTGCCCGCTTTCCAGTCGGGAAACCTGTCGTGCCAGCTGCATTAATGAATCGGCCAACGCGCGGGGA
GAGGCGGTTTGCGTATTGGGCGCTCTTCCGCTTCCTCGCTCACTGACTCGCTGCGCTCGGTCGTTCGGCT
GCGGCGAGCGGTATCAGCTCACTCAAAGGCGGTAATACGGTTATCCACAGAATCAGGGGATAACGCAGGA
AAGAACATGTGAGCAAAAGGCCAGCAAAAGGCCAGGAACCGTAAAAAGGCCGCGTTGCTGGCGTTTTTCC
ATAGGCTCCGCCCCCCTGACGAGCATCACAAAAATCGACGCTCAAGTCAGAGGTGGCGAAACCCGACAGG
ACTATAAAGATACCAGGCGTTTCCCCCTGGAAGCTCCCTCGTGCGCTCTCCTGTTCCGACCCTGCCGCTT
ACCGGATACCTGTCCGCCTTTCTCCCTTCGGGAAGCGTGGCGCTTTCTCATAGCTCACGCTGTAGGTATC
TCAGTTCGGTGTAGGTCGTTCGCTCCAAGCTGGGCTGTGTGCACGAACCCCCCGTTCAGCCCGACCGCTG
CGCCTTATCCGGTAACTATCGTCTTGAGTCCAACCCGGTAAGACACGACTTATCGCCACTGGCAGCAGCC
ACTGGTAACAGGATTAGCAGAGCGAGGTATGTAGGCGGTGCTACAGAGTTCTTGAAGTGGTGGCCTAACT
ACGGCTACACTAGAAGGACAGTATTTGGTATCTGCGCTCTGCTGAAGCCAGTTACCTTCGGAAAAAGAGT
TGGTAGCTCTTGATCCGGCAAACAAACCACCGCTGGTAGCGGTGGTTTTTTTGTTTGCAAGCAGCAGATT
ACGCGCAGAAAAAAAGGATCTCAAGAAGATCCTTTGATCTTTTCTACGGGGTCTGACGCTCAGTGGAACG
AAAACTCACGTTAAGGGATTTTGGTCATGAGATTATCAAAAAGGATCTTCACCTAGATCCTTTTAAATTA
AAAATGAAGTTTTAAATCAATCTAAAGTATATATGAGTAAACTTGGTCTGACAGTTACCAATGCTTAATC
AGTGAGGCACCTATCTCAGCGATCTGTCTATTTCGTTCATCCATAGTTGCCTGACTCCCCGTCGTGTAGA
TAACTACGATACGGGAGGGCTTACCATCTGGCCCCAGTGCTGCAATGATACCGCGAGACCCACGCTCACC
GGCTCCAGATTTATCAGCAATAAACCAGCCAGCCGGAAGGGCCGAGCGCAGAAGTGGTCCTGCAACTTTA
TCCGCCTCCATCCAGTCTATTAATTGTTGCCGGGAAGCTAGAGTAAGTAGTTCGCCAGTTAATAGTTTGC
GCAACGTTGTTGCCATTGCTACAGGCATCGTGGTGTCACGCTCGTCGTTTGGTATGGCTTCATTCAGCTC
CGGTTCCCAACGATCAAGGCGAGTTACATGATCCCCCATGTTGTGCAAAAAAGCGGTTAGCTCCTTCGGT
CCTCCGATCGTTGTCAGAAGTAAGTTGGCCGCAGTGTTATCACTCATGGTTATGGCAGCACTGCATAATT
CTCTTACTGTCATGCCATCCGTAAGATGCTTTTCTGTGACTGGTGAGTACTCAACCAAGTCATTCTGAGA
ATAGTGTATGCGGCGACCGAGTTGCTCTTGCCCGGCGTCAATACGGGATAATACCGCGCCACATAGCAGA
ACTTTAAAAGTGCTCATCATTGGAAAACGTTCTTCGGGGCGAAAACTCTCAAGGATCTTACCGCTGTTGA
GATCCAGTTCGATGTAACCCACTCGTGCACCCAACTGATCTTCAGCATCTTTTACTTTCACCAGCGTTTC
TGGGTGAGCAAAAACAGGAAGGCAAAATGCCGCAAAAAAGGGAATAAGGGCGACACGGAAATGTTGAATA
CTCATACTCTTCCTTTTTCAATATTATTGAAGCATTTATCAGGGTTATTGTCTCATGAGCGGATACATAT
TTGAATGTATTTAGAAAAATAAACAAATAGGGGTTCCGCGCACATTTCCCCGAAAAGTGCCACCTGACGT
CTAAGAAACCATTATTATCATGACATTAACCTATAAAAATAGGCGTATCACGAGGCCCTTTCGTCTCGCG
CGTTTCGGTGATGACGGTGAAAACCTCTGACACATGCAGCTCCCGGAGACGGTCACAGCTTGTCTGTAAG
CGGATGCCGGGAGCAGACAAGCCCGTCAGGGCGCGTCAGCGGGTGTTGGCGGGTGTCGGGGCTGGCTTAA
CTATGCGGCATCAGAGCAGATTGTACTGAGAGTGCACCATATGGGTACCGAGCTCGCGGCCGCAAGC
Features (pLannotate 1.2.2; 13 found; start..end, strand, type, name):
      1..18      +  protein_bind   attB1 (fragment): mutant version of attB; recombination site for the Gateway® BP reaction BP Clonase™
     70..310     +  promoter       U6 promoter: RNA polymerase III promoter for human U6 snRNA
    371..446     +  misc_RNA       gRNA scaffold: guide RNA scaffold for the Streptococcus pyogenes CRISPR/Cas9 system
    458..479     -  protein_bind   attB2 (fragment): mutant version of attB; recombination site for the Gateway® BP reaction BP Clonase™
    528..544     -  protein_bind   lac operator: The lac repressor binds to the lac operator to inhibit transcription in E. coli. This inhibition can be relieved by adding lactose or isopropyl-β-D-thiogalactopyranoside (IPTG). lac repressor encoded by lacI
    552..582     -  promoter       lac promoter: promoter for the E. coli lac operon
    597..618     -  protein_bind   CAP binding site: CAP binding activates transcription in the presence of cAMP. E. coli catabolite activator protein
    631..723     -  CDS            lacI (fragment): lac repressor; lacI; The lac repressor binds to the lac operator to inhibit transcription in E. coli. This inhibition can be relieved by adding lactose or isopropyl-β-D-thiogalactopyranoside (IPTG).
    906..1494    -  rep_origin     ori: high-copy-number ColE1/pMB1/pBR322/pUC origin of replication
   1665..2525    -  CDS            AmpR: β-lactamase; bla; confers resistance to ampicillin, carbenicillin, and related antibiotics
   2526..2630    -  promoter       AmpR promoter: bla
   2725..2760    +  CDS            rop (fragment): Rop protein, which maintains plasmids at low copy number; rop
   2862..2913    +  misc_feature   bom (fragment): basis of mobility region from pBR322
