[The description below was written by a language model from this plasmid's Addgene catalogue record and pLannotate feature annotations shown in this document.]
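Description:
pEX-A-U6-gRNA is a small (about 2.9 kb) bacterial cloning plasmid built on the pEX-A backbone that serves as an empty vector for expressing a CRISPR guide RNA from a U6 promoter. It is propagated in E. coli at high copy number from a ColE1/pUC-type origin and selected with ampicillin through the β-lactamase gene (AmpR) and its own promoter. The remaining backbone annotations are remnants of standard cloning vector sequence with no role in the payload: a lac promoter with its operator and CAP binding site, plus short fragments of lacI, rop and the pBR322 bom region.

The payload is a compact guide RNA cassette. The human U6 snRNA promoter, an RNA polymerase III promoter suited to producing short, uncapped, non-polyadenylated transcripts in mammalian cells, lies upstream of the guide RNA scaffold for the Streptococcus pyogenes Cas9 system. The record lists the gRNA sequence as empty, and a gap of roughly 60 nt between the promoter and the scaffold is presumably where a target-specific spacer would be introduced, although the cloning strategy and the content of that interval are not stated. Partial attB1 and attB2 Gateway recombination site sequences flank the cassette; because they are annotated only as fragments, it is unclear whether they function in BP recombination.

The plasmid encodes no Cas9 and carries no mammalian selection marker or reporter, so a nuclease would have to be supplied separately. It is intended as a template for generating U6-driven guides for Cas9-based genome targeting, and was deposited in connection with work on a modular platform for systematic functional studies under physiological conditions.
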