Addgene plasmid #65626: pEX-A-U6-gRNA
Purpose: Empty vector for the expression U6 driven gRNA
Depositing lab: Sebastian Bultmann. Depositing organization: Ludwig-Maximilians-Universitaet Muenchen (LMU). Publication: A modular open platform for systematic functional studies under physiological conditions. Mulholland CB, Smets M, Schmidtmann E, Leidescher S, Markaki Y, Hofweber M, Qin W, Manzo M, Kremmer E, Thanisch K, Bauer C, Rombaut P, Herzog F, Leonhardt H, Bultmann S. Nucleic Acids Res. 2015 May 24. pii: gkv550. 10.1093/nar/gkv550 PubMed 26007658.
Backbone
  Vector backbone: pEX-A
Growth in bacteria
  Bacterial resistance: Ampicillin, 100 μg/mL
  Growth temperature: 37°C
  Growth strain: JM109
  Copy number: High Copy
Gene/Insert
  Gene/Insert name: U6-gRNA
  gRNA/shRNA sequence: empty
Terms and licenses: Academic/Nonprofit Terms; Industry Terms: Not Available to Industry
How to cite: pEX-A-U6-gRNA was a gift from Sebastian Bultmann (Addgene plasmid # 65626 ; http://n2t.net/addgene:65626 ; RRID:Addgene_65626)
