>Addgene plasmid #65626 | pEX-A-U6-gRNA | addgene partial sequence | sequence record 122027 | pBR322ori-F 5'-GGGAAACGCCTGGTATCTTT-3'
GCCACCTCTGACTTGAGCGTCGATTTTTGTGATGCTCGTCAGGGGGGCGGAGCCTATGGAAAAACGCCAG
CAACGCGGCCTTTTTACGGTTCCTGGCCTTTTGCTGGCCTTTTGCTCACATGTTCTTTCCTGCGTTATCC
CCTGATTCTGTGGATAACCGTATTACCGCCTTTGAGTGAGCTGATACCGCTCGCCGCAGCCGAACGACCG
AGCGCAGCGAGTCAGTGAGCGAGGAAGCGGAAGAGCGCCCAATACGCAAACCGCCTCTCCCCGCGCGTTG
GCCGATTCATTAATGCAGCTGGCACGACAGGTTTCCCGACTGGAAAGCGGGCAGTGAGCGCAACGCAATT
AATGTGAGTTAGCTCACTCATTAGGCACCCCAGGCTTTACACTTTATGCTTCCGGCTCGTATGTTGTGTG
GAATTGTGAGCGGATAACAATTTCACACAGGAATTCGGATCCAAGCTTGCGGCCGCAGGTTAATGCCAAC
TTTGTACAAGAAAGCTGGGTCTAGAAAAAAAGCACCGACTCGGTGCCACTTTTTCAAGTTGATAACGGAC
TAGCCTTATTTTAACTTGCTATTTCTAGCTCTAAAACGGGTCAGCTACTCCTCGCATCTCGCATGCATCG
CATCGAGGAGATCCGATCCGGTGTTTCGTCCTTTCCACAAGATATATAAAGCCAAGAAATCGAAATACTT
TCAAGTTACGGTAAGCATATGATAGTCCATTTTAAAACATAATTTTAAAACTGCAAACTACCCAAGAAAT
TATTACTTTCTACGTCACGTATTTTGTACTAATATCTTTGTGTTTACAGTCAAATTAATTCTAATTATCT
CTCTAACAGCCTTGTATCGTATATGCAAATATGAAGGAATCATGGGAAATAGGCCCTCTTCCTGCCCGAC
CTTGGTACCGGATCCAGTCGACTGAATTGGTTCCTTTAAAGCCTGCTTTTT
