>Addgene plasmid #65626 | pEX-A-U6-gRNA | addgene partial sequence | sequence record 122028 | Amp-R 5'-ATAATACCGCGCCACATAGC-3'
GCTCATCATTGGAAAACGTTCTTCGGGGCGAAAACTCTCAAGGATCTTACCGCTGTTGAGATCCAGTTCG
ATGTAACCCACTCGTGCACCCAACTGATCTTCAGCATCTTTTACTTTCACCAGCGTTTCTGGGTGAGCAA
AAACAGGAAGGCAAAATGCCGCAAAAAAGGGAATAAGGGCGACACGGAAATGTTGAATACTCATACTCTT
CCTTTTTCAATATTATTGAAGCATTTATCAGGGTTATTGTCTCATGAGCGGATACATATTTGAATGTATT
TAGAAAAATAAACAAATAGGGGTTCCGCGCACATTTCCCCGAAAAGTGCCACCTGACGTCTAAGAAACCA
TTATTATCATGACATTAACCTATAAAAATAGGCGTATCACGAGGCCCTTTCGTCTCGCGCGTTTCGGTGA
TGACGGTGAAAACCTCTGACACATGCAGCTCCCGGAGACGGTCACAGCTTGTCTGTAAGCGGATGCCGGG
AGCAGACAAGCCCGTCAGGGCGCGTCAGCGGGTGTTGGCGGGTGTCGGGGCTGGCTTAACTATGCGGCAT
CAGAGCAGATTGTACTGAGAGTGCACCATATGGGTACCGAGCTCGCGGCCGCAAGCTGTACAAAAAAGCA
GGCTTTAAAGGAACCAATTCAGTCGACTGGATCCGGTACCAAGGTCGGGCAGGAAGAGGGCCTATTTCCC
ATGATTCCTTCATATTTGCATATACGATACAAGGCTGTTAGAGAGATAATTAGAATTAATTTGACTGTAA
ACACAAAGATATTAGTACAAAATACGTGACGTAGAAAGTAATAATTTCTTGGGTAGTTTGCAGTTTTAAA
ATTATGTTTTAAAATGGACTATCATATGCTTACCGTAACTTGAAAGTATTTCGATTTCTTGGCTTTATAT
ATCTTGTGGAAAGGACGAAACACCGGATCGGATCTCCTCGATGCGATGCATGCGAGATGCGAGGAGTAGC
TGACCCGTTTTAGAGCTAGAAATAGCAAGTTAAAATAAGGCTAGTCCGTTATCAACTTGAAAAAGTGGCA
CCGAGTCGGTGCTTTTTT
